>Addgene plasmid #147873 | pAc5.1B-lambdaN-HA-DmNot1_1497-1717-G1562E_W | depositor full sequence | sequence record 290320 | Full Sequence
CTTCAAGGAATTAATTCTATATTCTAAAAACACAAATGATACTTCTAAAAAAAATCATGAATGGCATCAA
CTCTGAATCAAATCTTTGCAGATGCACCTACTTCTCATTTCCACTGTCACATCATTTTTCCAGATCTCGC
TGCCTGTTATGTGGCCCACAAACCAAGACACGTTTTATGGCCATTAAAGCTGGCTGATCGTCGCCAAACA
CCAAATACATATCAATATGTACATTCGAGAAAGAAGCGATCAAAGAAGCGTCTTCGGGCGAGTAGGAGAA
TGCGGAGGAGAAGGAGAACGAGCTGATCTAGTATCTCTCCACAATCCAATGCCAACTGACCAACTGGCCA
TATTCGGAGCAATTTGAAGCCAATTTCCATCGCCTGGCGATCGCTCCATTCTTGGCTATATGTTTTTCAC
CGTTCCCGGGGCCATTTTCAAAGACTCGTCGGTAAGATAAGATTGTGTCACTCGCTGTCTCTCTTCATTT
GTCGAAGAATGCTGAGGAATTTCGCGATGACGTCGGCGAGTATTTTGAAGAATGAGAATAATTTGTATTT
ATACGAAAATCAGTTAGTGGAATTTTCTACAAAAACATGTTATCTATAGATAATTTTGTTGCAAAATATG
TTGACTATGACAAAGATTGTATGTATATACCTTTAATGTATTCTCATTTTCTTATGTATTTATAATGGCA
ATGATGATACTGATGATATTTTAAGATGATGCCAGACCACAGGCTGATTTCTGCGTCTTTTGCCGAACGC
AGTGCATGTGCGGTTGTTGTTTTTTGGAATAGTTTCAATTTTCGGACTGTCCGCTTTGATTTCAGTTTCT
TGGCTTATTCAAAAAGCAAAGTAAAGCCAAAAAAGCGAGATGGCAATACCAAATGCGGCAAAACGGTAGT
GGAAGGAAAGGGGTGCGGGGCAGCGGAAGGAAGGGTGGGGCGGGGCGTGGCGGGGTCTGTGGCTGGGCGC
GACGTCACCGACGTTGGAGCCACTCCTTTGACCATGTGTGCGTGTGTGTATTATTCGTGTCTCGCCACTC
GCCGGTTGTTTTTTTCTTTTTATCTCGCTCTCTCTAGCGCCATCTCGTACGCATGCTCAACGCACCGCAT
GTTGCCGTGTCCTTTATGCGTCATTTTGGCTCGAAATAGGCAATTATTTAAACAAAGATTAGTCAACGAA
AACGCTAAAATAAATAAGTCTACAATATGGTTACTTATTGCCATGTGTGTGCAGCCAACGATAGCAACAA
AAGCAACAACACAGTGGCTTTCCCTCTTTCACTTTTTGTTTGCAAGCGCGTGCGAGCAAGACGGCACGAC
CGGCAAACGCAATTACGCTGACAAAGAGCAGACGAAGTTTTGGCCGAAAAACATCAAGGCGCCTGATACG
AATGCATTTGCAATAACAATTGCGATATTTAATATTGTTTATGAAGCTGTTTGACTTCAAAACACACAAA
AAAAAAAATAAAACAAATTATTTGAAAGAGAATTAGGAATCGGACAGCTTATCGTTACGGGCTAACAGCA
CACCGAGACGAAATAGCTTACCTGACGTCACAGCCTCTGGAAGAACTGCCGCCAAGCAGAGAGAGAGAGA
AAAAGAGGGAGAGCAGCTTAGACCGCATGTGCTTGTGTGTGAGGCGTCTCTCTCTTCGTCTCCTGTTTGC
GCAAACGCATAGACTGCACTGAGAAAATCGATTACCTATTTTTTATGAATGAATATTTGCACTATTACTA
TTCAAAACTATTAAGATAGCAATCACATTCAATAGCCAAATACTATACCACCTGAGCGATGCAACGAAAT
GATCAATTTGAGCAAAAATGCTGCATATTTAGGACGGCATCATTATAGAAATGCTTCTTGCTGTGTACTT
TTCTCTCGTCTGGCAGCTGTTTCGCCGTTATTGTTAAAACCGGCTTAAGTTAGGTGTGTTTTCTACGACT
AGTGATGCCCCTACTAGAAGATGTGTGTTGCACAAATGTCCCTGAATAACCAATTTGAAGTGCAGATAGC
AGTAAACGTAAGCTAATATGAATATTATTTAACTGTAATGTTTTAATATCGCTGGACATTACTAATAAAC
CCACTATAAACACATGTACATATGTATGTTTTGGCATACAATGAGTAGTTGGGGAAAAAATGTGTAAAAG
CACCGTGACCATCACAGCATAAAGATAACCAGCTGAAGTATCGAATATGAGTAACCCCCAAATTGAATCA
CATGCCGCAACTGATAGGACCCATGGAAGTACACTCTTCATGGCGATATACAAGACACACACAAGCACGA
ACACCCAGTTGCGGAGGAAATTCTCCGTAAATGAAAACCCAATCGGCGAACAATTCATACCCATATATGG
TAAAAGTTTTGAACGCGACTTGAGAGCGGAGAGCATTGCGGCTGATAAGGTTTTAGCGCTAAGCGGGCTT
TATAAAACGGGCTGCGGGACCAGTTTTCATATCACTACCGTTTGAGTTCTTGTGCTGTGTGGATACTCCT
CCCGACACAAAGCCGCTCCATCAGCCAGCAGTCGTCTAATCCAGAGACCCCGGATCGGGGTACCAACATG
GACGCACAAACACGACGACGTGAGCGTCGCGCTGAGAAACAAGCTCAATGGAAAGCTGCAAACGGTGGAT
CTCCTCCACATATGGCTTACCCATACGATGTTCCAGATTACGCTCCTCCAAGCTTAATTAAGATGCGCTA
TTCATACGTGGACGTAAACGTGAGCAACTTCCAGCTTATTGGTCAGCAGTTGGTACTGCCACCCAATACT
CCGTTCCTGCACGCCAATCCCGGAATCAAACACATGGTCGTCAACGCCGTGGAGCGCACGATAACCGACT
GGTTGCAGCCTATTGTGGACCGAAGCATCCGCATTGCCTGTGCCACCACCGAGCAGATCATCCGCAAGGA
CTTCGCCCTGGATGCTGACGAGAACCGAATGCGCACTGCCGCTCATCAGATGGTACGAAACCTTGCCGCC
GAGATGGCCATGATTACCGGTAAGGATGAGATAGCGCGTGCTATTAGCCAGAATCTGCACAAGGCCTTGC
TGTCGGGTCTAAATGGGATGCCCAGCATGGCTGAGATCCAAGCTGCTGCTATGCAGTTAGCCAGCGAAAA
TGTTGAGCTAGTTTGCGCTTTCATTCAGAAAACATCTGCTGAAAAGGCAGCCGCAGAGATCGATAGGCGT
CTAAGCACCGATTTCGAGACCAGAAAAATTGCTCGTGAAGAGGGCAACCGCTTTGTGGACGCCCAGATCC
TCACCTATCAACAGGAGCGTCTTCCAGAAGCAGTGCGCATCAAGGTGGGCGCGGCTCCAGCTACACTTTA
TGCTGTGTACTCGGAGTTCGCTAGAAGCATACCTGGCTTCCAGCAGATGAGCGATCGCGATATTGCCCTG
TTTGTGCCCAAGCCGACGGATTTGTCTCAGCCAAATGTGTTTGCTAATTGATCTAGAGGGCCCGCGGTTC
GAAGGTAAGCCTATCCCTAACCCTCTCCTCGGTCTCGATTCTACGCGTACCGGTCATCATCACCATCACC
ATTGAGTTTAAACCCGCTGATCAGCCTCGACTGTGCCTTCTAAGGCCTGAGCTCGCTGATCAGCCTCGAT
CGAGGATCCAGACATGATAAGATACATTGATGAGTTTGGACAAACCACAACTAGAATGCAGTGAAAAAAA
TGCTTTATTTGTGAAATTTGTGATGCTATTGCTTTATTTGTAACCATTATAAGCTGCAATAAACAAGTTA
ACAACAACAATTGCATTCATTTTATGTTTCAGGTTCAGGGGGAGGTGTGGGAGGTTTTTTAAAGCAAGTA
AAACCTCTACAAATGTGGTATGGCTGATTATGATCAGTCGACCGATGCCCTTGAGAGCCTTCAACCCAGT
CAGCTCCTTCCGGTGGGCGCGGGGCATGACTATCGTCGCCGCACTTATGACTGTCTTCTTTATCATGCAA
CTCGTAGGACAGGTGCCGGCAGCGCTCTGGGTCATTTTCGGCGAGGACCGCTTTCGCTGGAGCGCGACGA
TGATCGGCCTGTCGCTTGCGGTATTCGGAATCTTGCACGCCCTCGCTCAAGCCTTCGTCACTGGTCCCGC
CACCAAACGTTTCGGCGAGAAGCAGGCCATTATCGCCGGCATGGCGGCCGACGCGCTGGGCTACGTCTTG
CTGGCGTTCGCGACGCGAGGCTGGATGGCCTTCCCCATTATGATTCTTCTCGCTTCCGGCGGCATCGGGA
TGCCCGCGTTGCAGGCCATGCTGTCCAGGCAGGTAGATGACGACCATCAGGGACAGCTTCAAGGATCGCT
CGCGGCTCTTACCAGCCAGCAAAAGGCCAGGAACCGTAAAAAGGCCGCGTTGCTGGCGTTTTTCCATAGG
CTCCGCCCCCCTGACGAGCATCACAAAAATCGACGCTCAAGTCAGAGGTGGCGAAACCCGACAGGACTAT
AAAGATACCAGGCGTTTCCCCCTGGAAGCTCCCTCGTGCGCTCTCCTGTTCCGACCCTGCCGCTTACCGG
ATACCTGTCCGCCTTTCTCCCTTCGGGAAGCGTGGCGCTTTCTCAATGCTCACGCTGTAGGTATCTCAGT
TCGGTGTAGGTCGTTCGCTCCAAGCTGGGCTGTGTGCACGAACCCCCCGTTCAGCCCGACCGCTGCGCCT
TATCCGGTAACTATCGTCTTGAGTCCAACCCGGTAAGACACGACTTATCGCCACTGGCAGCAGCCACTGG
TAACAGGATTAGCAGAGCGAGGTATGTAGGCGGTGCTACAGAGTTCTTGAAGTGGTGGCCTAACTACGGC
TACACTAGAAGGACAGTATTTGGTATCTGCGCTCTGCTGAAGCCAGTTACCTTCGGAAAAAGAGTTGGTA
GCTCTTGATCCGGCAAACAAACCACCGCTGGTAGCGGTGGTTTTTTTGTTTGCAAGCAGCAGATTACGCG
CAGAAAAAAAGGATCTCAAGAAGATCCTTTGATCTTTTCTACGGGGTCTGACGCTCAGTGGAACGAAAAC
TCACGTTAAGGGATTTTGGTCATGAGATTATCAAAAAGGATCTTCACCTAGATCCTTTTAAATTAAAAAT
GAAGTTTTAAATCAATCTAAAGTATATATGAGTAAACTTGGTCTGACAGTTACCAATGCTTAATCAGTGA
GGCACCTATCTCAGCGATCTGTCTATTTCGTTCATCCATAGTTGCCTGACTCCCCGTCGTGTAGATAACT
ACGATACGGGAGGGCTTACCATCTGGCCCCAGTGCTGCAATGATACCGCGAGACCCACGCTCACCGGCTC
CAGATTTATCAGCAATAAACCAGCCAGCCGGAAGGGCCGAGCGCAGAAGTGGTCCTGCAACTTTATCCGC
CTCCATCCAGTCTATTAATTGTTGCCGGGAAGCTAGAGTAAGTAGTTCGCCAGTTAATAGTTTGCGCAAC
GTTGTTGCCATTGCTGCAGGCATCGTGGTGTCACGCTCGTCGTTTGGTATGGCTTCATTCAGCTCCGGTT
CCCAACGATCAAGGCGAGTTACATGATCCCCCATGTTGTGCAAAAAAGCGGTTAGCTCCTTCGGTCCTCC
GATCGTTGTCAGAAGTAAGTTGGCCGCAGTGTTATCACTCATGGTTATGGCAGCACTGCATAATTCTCTT
ACTGTCATGCCATCCGTAAGATGCTTTTCTGTGACTGGTGAGTACTCAACCAAGTCATTCTGAGAATAGT
GTATGCGGCGACCGAGTTGCTCTTGCCCGGCGTCAACACGGGATAATACCGCGCCACATAGCAGAACTTT
AAAAGTGCTCATCATTGGAAAACGTTCTTCGGGGCGAAAACTCTCAAGGATCTTACCGCTGTTGAGATCC
AGTTCGATGTAACCCACTCGTGCACCCAACTGATCTTCAGCATCTTTTACTTTCACCAGCGTTTCTGGGT
GAGCAAAAACAGGAAGGCAAAATGCCGCAAAAAAGGGAATAAGGGCGACACGGAAATGTTGAATACTCAT
ACTCTTCCTTTTTCAATATTATTGAAGCATTTATCAGGGTTATTGTCTCATGAGCGGATACATATTTGAA
TGTATTTAGAAAAATAAACAAATAGGGGTTCCGCGCACATTTCCCCGAAAAGTGCCACCTGACGTCTAAG
AAACCATTATTATCATGACATTAACCTATAAAAATAGGCGTATCACGAGGCCCTTTCGT
Features (pLannotate 1.2.2; 10 found; start..end, strand, type, name):
     56..2568    +  promoter       Ac5 promoter: Drosophila melanogaster actin 5C promoter
   2588..2653    +  CDS            N (fragment): REGN_LAMBD - Experimental evidence at protein level: Swiss-Prot protein existence level 1. Plays a role as a transcriptional antitermination factor that allows the virus to initiate its lytic phase. Activates expression of the delayed viral early genes by modifying host RNA polymerase (RNAP) into a form that is resistant to termination signals. This antitermination function requires the host NusA protein which serves to stabilize the interaction between antitermination protein N and host RNA polymerase. From Escherichia phage lambda (Bacteriophage lambda).
   2678..2704    +  CDS            3xHA (fragment): three tandem HA epitope tags
   3504..3545    +  CDS            V5 tag: epitope tag from simian virus 5
   3645..3779    -  polyA_signal   SV40 poly(A) signal: SV40 polyadenylation signal
   3802..3886    -  CDS            large T antigen (fragment): large T antigen from SV40 (simian virus 40)
   3887..4357    +  CDS            TcR (fragment): tetracycline efflux protein; tet; confers resistance to tetracycline
   4401..4989    -  rep_origin     ori: high-copy-number ColE1/pMB1/pBR322/pUC origin of replication
   5160..6020    -  CDS            AmpR: β-lactamase; bla; confers resistance to ampicillin, carbenicillin, and related antibiotics
   6021..6125    -  promoter       AmpR promoter: bla
