[The description below was written by a language model from this plasmid's Addgene catalogue record and pLannotate feature annotations shown in this document.]
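Description:
pAc5.1B-lambdaN-HA-DmNot1_1497-1717-G1562E_W is a 6.2 kb insect expression plasmid. The catalogue lists its backbone as unknown, but the name and annotated features point to a pAc5.1-type vector. Expression is driven by the Drosophila melanogaster actin 5C (Ac5) promoter, a strong constitutive promoter commonly used in cultured fly cells, and the transcript is terminated by an SV40 polyadenylation signal. In bacteria the plasmid is maintained through a ColE1/pUC-type origin and selected with ampicillin via the β-lactamase gene and its own promoter. The catalogue lists it as low copy even though the origin is annotated as a high-copy type. Short fragments annotated as tetracycline resistance and SV40 large T antigen appear to be non-functional backbone remnants.

The open reading frame begins with a fragment of the bacteriophage lambda N protein, followed by an HA epitope (a match to a single unit of the 3xHA tag). Next comes the insert, residues 1497–1717 of Drosophila Not1, the scaffold subunit of the CCR4-NOT deadenylase complex, carrying a G1562E substitution. The insert itself is not annotated by the feature tool, but it fits the gap between the HA tag and a downstream vector-encoded V5 tag. The record does not show whether the V5 tag is in frame or lies after a stop codon.

The lambda N peptide binds BoxB RNA hairpins, so fusions of this kind are typically used in tethering assays, where the protein is recruited to a BoxB-containing reporter mRNA to test its effect on translation or stability. The record itself gives the purpose only as insect expression of the mutant fragment. The associated publication concerns CNOT1 and CNOT9 interactions in miRNA-mediated silencing, which suggests the mutant was made to probe such an interaction. The meaning of the "_W" suffix is not explained.
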