Addgene plasmid #147873: pAc5.1B-lambdaN-HA-DmNot1_1497-1717-G1562E_W
Purpose: Insect Expression of DmNot1_1497-1717-G1562E
Depositing lab: Elisa Izaurralde. Depositing organization: Max Planck Institute for Developmental Biology. Publication: A DDX6-CNOT1 complex and W-binding pockets in CNOT9 reveal direct links between miRNA target recognition and silencing. Chen Y, Boland A, Kuzuoglu-Ozturk D, Bawankar P, Loh B, Chang CT, Weichenrieder O, Izaurralde E. Mol Cell. 2014 Jun 5;54(5):737-50. doi: 10.1016/j.molcel.2014.03.034. Epub 2014 Apr 24. PubMed 24768540.
Backbone
  Vector backbone: Unknown
  Vector type: Insect Expression
Growth in bacteria
  Bacterial resistance: Ampicillin, 100 μg/mL
  Growth temperature: 37°C
  Growth strain: DH5alpha
  Copy number: Low Copy
Gene/Insert
  Gene/Insert name: DmNot1_1497-1717-G1562E
  Species: D. melanogaster (fly)
  Entrez Gene: Not1 (a.k.a. Dmel_CG34407, CG1874, CG1884, CG34407, Dmel\CG34407, Dmel_CG1874, Dmel_CG1884, NOT, NOT1, anon-EST:Liang-1.29, anon-WO0118547.221, clone 1.29, not1)
  Cloning method: Unknown
Terms and licenses: Academic/Nonprofit Terms; Industry Terms: Not Available to Industry
Depositor comments: sequence given by NCBI: NM_001103772.2. Plasmids from this collection were made available to the research community and donated after the lab closed. Please note that the sequence provided by the depositing laboratory may be theoretical/predicted or based on Sanger sequencing results. There may be discrepancies between sequencing results obtained by Addgene and the depositor sequence. If an Addgene verified sequence is not available, please contact before placing your order to request that our lab fully sequence the plasmid.
How to cite: pAc5.1B-lambdaN-HA-DmNot1_1497-1717-G1562E_W was a gift from Elisa Izaurralde (Addgene plasmid # 147873 ; http://n2t.net/addgene:147873 ; RRID:Addgene_147873)
